Addgene plasmid #57919: mKOet-Fibrillarin-7
Purpose: Localization: Nucleoli, Excitation: 548, Emission: 561
Depositing lab: Michael Davidson. Depositing organization: Florida State University, Tallahassee.
Backbone
  Vector backbone: mKOet
  Backbone size w/o insert (bp): 4750
  Vector type: Mammalian Expression
  Selectable markers: Neomycin (select with G418)
Growth in bacteria
  Bacterial resistance: Kanamycin, 50 μg/mL
  Growth temperature: 37°C
  Growth strain: DH5alpha
  Copy number: High Copy
Gene/Insert
  Gene/Insert name: Fibrillarin (alt name: NM_001436.3)
  Species: H. sapiens (human)
  Mutation: R36Q, S66F
  Entrez Gene: FBL (a.k.a. FIB, FLRN, Nop1, RNU3IP1)
  Promoter: CMV
  Tag / fusion protein: mKOet
  Cloning method: Unknown
  Sequencing primers: 5′ CMV-F; 3′ SV40pA-R
Terms and licenses: Academic/Nonprofit Terms; Industry Terms: Not Available to Industry
Depositor comments: . Excitation = 548; Emission = 561
How to cite: mKOet-Fibrillarin-7 was a gift from Michael Davidson (Addgene plasmid # 57919 ; http://n2t.net/addgene:57919 ; RRID:Addgene_57919)
