[The description below was written by a language model from this plasmid's Addgene catalogue record.]
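Description:
mKOet-Fibrillarin-7 is a mammalian expression plasmid that produces human fibrillarin (FBL, based on the NM_001436.3 transcript) fused to the orange fluorescent protein mKOet. It is built on an mKOet backbone of about 4.75 kb before addition of the insert. In bacteria the plasmid is maintained at high copy number under kanamycin selection. In mammalian cells a neomycin resistance marker allows G418 selection of stable transfectants. The record gives no feature table, so the origin of replication and the arrangement of the resistance cassette are not documented. The choice of an SV40 polyA reverse sequencing primer suggests that an SV40 polyadenylation signal lies downstream of the fusion.

Expression of the fusion is driven by the CMV promoter, a strong constitutive promoter in most mammalian cell lines. Fibrillarin is an abundant nucleolar methyltransferase associated with small nucleolar ribonucleoproteins. Fusing it to a fluorescent protein therefore gives a marker for nucleoli, which is the localization stated in the record. The fibrillarin coding sequence carries two recorded substitutions relative to the reference, R36Q and S66F, and the record does not comment on their functional consequence. mKOet is listed with an excitation maximum of 548 nm and an emission maximum of 561 nm. The catalogue fields do not say whether the tag sits at the N- or C-terminus of fibrillarin. They also do not explain the "7" in the name or state the cloning method. The construct is typically used for live- or fixed-cell fluorescence imaging of nucleoli, including multicolour experiments alongside spectrally distinct markers.
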