>Addgene plasmid #57919 | mKOet-Fibrillarin-7 | depositor partial sequence | sequence record 89067 | insert sequence
GACGTCAGATCCGCTAGCGCTACCGGTCGCCACCATGGTGAGCAAGGGCGAGGAGAATAACATGGCCGTG
ATTAAACCAGAGATGAAGATGAGGTACTACATGGACGGCTCCGTCAATGGGCATGAGTTCACAATTGAAG
GTGAAGGCACAGGCAGACCTTACGAGGGACATCAAGAGATGACACTACGCGTCACAATGGCCAAGGGCGG
GCCAATGCCTTTCGCGTTTGACTTAGTGTCACACGTGTTCTGTTACGGCCACAGACCTTTTACTAAATAT
CCAGAAGAGATACCAGACTATTTCAAACAAGCATTTCCTGAAGGCCTGTCATGGGAAAGGTCGTTGGAGT
TCGAAGATGGTGGGTCCGCTTCAGTCAGTGCGCATATAAGCCTTAGAGGAAACACCTTCTACCACAAATC
CAAATTTACTGGGGTTAACTTTCCTGCCGATGGTCCTATCATGCAAAACCAAAGTGTTGATTGGGAGCCA
TCAACCGAGAAAATTACTGCCAGCGACGGAGTTCTGAAGGGTGATGTTACGATGTACCTAAAACTTGAAG
GAGGCGGCAATCACAAATGCCAATTCAAGACTACTTACAAGGCGGCAAAAAAGATTCTTAAAATGCCAGG
AAGCCATTACATCAGCCATCGCCTCGTCAGGAAAACCGAAGGCAACATTACTGAGCTGGTAGAAGATGCA
GTAGCTCATTCCGGCGGCATGGACGAGCTGTACAAGTCCGGACTCAGATCTCGAGCCATGAAGCCAGGAT
TCAGTCCCCGTGGGGGTGGCTTTGGCGGCCGAGGGGGCTTTGGTGACCGTGGTGGTCGTGGAGGCCGAGG
GGGCTTTGGCGGGGGCCGAGGCCAAGGCGGAGGCTTTAGAGGTCGTGGACGAGGAGGAGGTGGAGGCGGC
GGCGGCGGTGGAGGAGGAGGAAGAGGTGGTGGAGGCTTCCATTTTGGTGGCAACCGGGGTCGTGGTCGGG
GAGGAAAAAGAGGAAACCAGTCGGGGAAGAATGTGATGGTGGAGCCGCATCGGCATGAGGGTGTCTTCAT
TTGTCGGGGAAAGGAAGATGCACTGGTCACCAAGAACCTGGTCCCTGGGGAATCAGTTTATGGAGAGAAG
AGAGTCTCGATTTCGGAAGGAGATGACAAAATTGAGTACCGAGCCTGGAACCCCTTCCGCTCCAAGCTTG
CAGCAGCAATCCTGGGTGGTGTGGACCAGATCCACATCAAACCGGGGGCTAAGGTTCTCTACCTCGGGGC
TGCCTCGGGCACCACGGTCTCCCATGTCTCTGACATCGTTGGTCCGGATGGTCTAGTCTATGCAGTCGAG
TTCTCCCACCGCTCTGGCCGTGACCTCATTAACTTGGCCAAGAAGAGGACCAACATCATTCCTGTGATCG
AGGATGCTCGACACCCACACAAATACCGCATGCTCATCGCAATGGTGGATGTGATCTTTGCTGATGTGGC
CCAGCCAGACCAGACCCGGATTGTGGCCCTGAATGCCCACACCTTCCTGCGTAATGGAGGACACTTTGTG
ATTTCCATTAAGGCCAACTGCATTGACTCCACAGCCTCAGCCGAGGCCGTGTTTGCCTCCGAAGTGAAAA
AGATGCAACAGGAGAACATGAAGCCGCAGGAGCAGTTGACCCTTGAGCCATATGAAAGAGACCATGCCGT
GGTCGTGGGAGTGTACAGGCCACCCCCCAAGGTGAAGAACTGAGGATCCACCGGATCTAGATAACTGATC
ATAATCAGCCATACCACA
